>Addgene plasmid #31224 | pKEB31 | addgene full sequence | sequence record 471030 | Addgene NGS Result
TTGAGATCGTTTTGGTCTGCGCGTAATCTCTTGCTCTGAAAACGAAAAAACCGCCTTGCAGGGCGGTTTT
TCGAAGGTTCTCTGAGCTACCAACTCTTTGAACCGAGGTAACTGGCTTGGAGGAGCGCAGTCACCAAAAC
TTGTCCTTTCAGTTTAGCCTTAACCGGCGCATGACTTCAAGACTAACTCCTCTAAATCAATTACCAGTGG
CTGCTGCCAGTGGTGCTTTTGCATGTCTTTCCGGGTTGGACTCAAGACGATAGTTACCGGATAAGGCGCA
GCGGTCGGACTGAACGGGGGGTTCGTGCATACAGTCCAGCTTGGAGCGAACTGCCTACCCGGAACTGAGT
GTCAGGCGTGGAATGAGACAAACGCGGCCATAACAGCGGAATGACACCGGTAAACCGAAAGGCAGGAACA
GGAGAGCGCACGAGGGAGCCGCCAGGGGGAAACGCCTGGTATCTTTATAGTCCTGTCGGGTTTCGCCACC
ACTGATTTGAGCGTCAGATTTCGTGATGCTTGTCAGGGGGGCGGAGCCTATGGAAAAACGGCTTTGCCGC
GGCCCTCTCACTTCCCTGTTAAGTATCTTCCTGGCATCTTCCAGGAAATCTCCGCCCCGTTCGTAAGCCA
TTTCCGCTCGCCGCAGTCGAACGACCGAGCGTAGCGAGTCAGTGAGCGAGGAAGCGGAATATATCCTGTA
TCACATATTCTGCTGACGCACCGGTGCAGCCTTTTTTCTCCTGCCACATGAAGCACTTCACTGACACCCT
CATCAGTGCCAACATAGTAAGCCAGTATACACTCCGCTAGCGCTGATGTCCGGCGGTGCTTTTGCCGTTA
CGCACCACCCCGTCAGTAGCTGAACAGGAGGGACAGCTGATAGAAACAGAAGCCACTGGAGCACCTCAAA
AACACCATCATACACTAAATCAGTAAGTTGGCAGCATCACCCGACGCACTTTGCGCCGAATAAATACCTG
TGACGGAAGATCACTTCGCAGAATAAATAAATCCTGGTGTCCCTGTTGATACCGGGAAGCCCTGGGCCAA
CTTTTGGCGAAAATGAGACGTTGATCGGCACGTAAGAGGTTCCAACTTTCACCATAATGAAATAAGATCA
CTACCGGGCGTATTTTTTGAGTTATCGAGATTTTCAGGAGCTAAGGAAGCTAAAATGGAGAAAAAAATCA
CTGGATATACCACCGTTGATATATCCCAATGGCATCGTAAAGAACATTTTGAGGCATTTCAGTCAGTTGC
TCAATGTACCTATAACCAGACCGTTCAGCTGGATATTACGGCCTTTTTAAAGACCGTAAAGAAAAATAAG
CACAAGTTTTATCCGGCCTTTATTCACATTCTTGCCCGCCTGATGAATGCTCATCCCAATACGCAAACCG
CCTCTCCCCGCGCGTTGGCCGATTCATTAATGCAGCTGGCACGACAGGTTTCCCGACTGGAAAGCGGGCA
GTGAGCGCAACGCAATTAATGTGAGTTAGCTCACTCATTAGGCACCCCAGGCTTTACACTTTATGCTTCC
GGCTCGTATGTTGTGTGGAATTGTGAGCGGATAACAATTTCACACAGGAAACAGCTATGACCATGATTAC
GCCAAGCTAGAAGGAGAGGACTAGATGGATGGATGGATCATCAAGCTTATCGATACCGTCATCAACAAGT
TTGTACAAAAAAGCTGAACGAGAAACGTAAAATGATATAAATATCAATATATTAAATTAGATTTTGCATA
AAAAACAGACTACATAATACTGTAAAACACAACATATCCAGTCACTATGGCGGCCGCATTAGGCACCCCA
GGCTTTACACTTTATGCTTCCGGCTCGTATAATGTGTGGATTTTGAGTTAGGATCCGTCGAGATTTTCAG
GAGCTAAGGAAGCTAAAATGGAGAAAAAAATCACTGGATATACCACCGTTGATATATCCCAATGGCATCG
TAAAGAACATTTTGAGGCATTTCAGTCAGTTGCTCAATGTACCTATAACCAGACCGTTCAGCTGGATATT
ACGGCCTTTTTAAAGACCGTAAAGAAAAATAAGCACAAGTTTTATCCGGCCTTTATTCACATTCTTGCCC
GCCTGATGAATGCTCATCCGGAATTCCGTATGGCAATGAAAGACGGTGAGCTGGTGATATGGGATAGTGT
TCACCCTTGTTACACCGTTTTCCATGAGCAAACTGAAACGTTTTCATCGCTCTGGAGTGAATACCACGAC
GATTTCCGGCAGTTTCTACACATATATTCGCAAGATGTGGCGTGTTACGGTGAAAACCTGGCCTATTTCC
CTAAAGGGTTTATTGAGAATATGTTTTTCGTCTCAGCCAATCCCTGGGTGAGTTTCACCAGTTTTGATTT
AAACGTGGCCAATATGGACAACTTCTTCGCCCCCGTTTTCACCATGGGCAAATATTATACGCAAGGCGAC
AAGGTGCTGATGCCGCTGGCGATTCAGGTTCATCATGCCGTTTGTGATGGCTTCCATGTCGGCAGAATGC
TTAATGAATTACAACAGTACTGCGATGAGTGGCAGGGCGGGGCGTAAAGATCTGGATCCGGCTTACTAAA
AGCCAGATAACAGTATGCGTATTTGCGCGCTGATTTTTGCGGTATAAGAATATATACTGATATGTATACC
CGAAGTATGTCAAAAAGAGGTATGCTATGAAGCAGCGTATTACAGTGACAGTTGACAGCGACAGCTATCA
GTTGCTCAAGGCATATATGATGTCAATATCTCCGGTCTGGTAAGCACAACCATGCAGAATGAAGCCCGTC
GTCTGCGTGCCGAACGCTGGAAAGCGGAAAATCAGGAAGGGATGGCTGAGGTCGCCCGGTTTATTGAAAT
GAACGGCTCTTTTGCTGACGAGAACAGGGGCTGGTGAAATGCAGTTTAAGGTTTACACCTATAAAAGAGA
GAGCCGTTATCGTCTGTTTGTGGATGTACAGAGTGATATTATTGACACGCCCGGGCGACGGATGGTGATC
CCCCTGGCCAGTGCACGTCTGCTGTCAGATAAAGTCTCCCGTGAACTTTACCCGGTGGTGCATATCGGGG
ATGAAAGCTGGCGCATGATGACCACCGATATGGCCAGTGTGCCGGTCTCCGTTATCGGGGAAGAAGTGGC
TGATCTCAGCCACCGCGAAAATGACATCAAAAACGCCATTAACCTGATGTTCTGGGGAATATAAATGTCA
GGCTCCCTTATACACAGCCAGTCTGCAGGTCGACCATAGTGACTGGATATGTTGTGTTTTACAGTATTAT
GTAGTCTGTTTTTTATGCAAAATCTAATTTAATATATTGATATTTATATCATTTTACGTTTCTCGTTCAG
CTTTCTTGTACAAAGTGGTTGATGACCTCGAATTATTGAAGCATTTATCAGGGTTATTGTCTCATGAGCG
GATACATATTTGAATGTATTTAGAAAAATAAACAAATAGGGGTTCCGCGCACATTTCCCCGAAAAGTGCC
ACCTGACGTCTAAGAAACCATTATTATCATGACATTAACCTATAAAAATAGGCGTATCACGAGGCCCTTT
CGTCTTCAAGAATTCTCATGTTTGACAGCTTATCATCGATAAGCTTTAATGCGGTAGTTTATCACAGTTA
AATTGCTAACGCAGTCAGGCACCGTGTATGAAATCTAACAATGCGCTCATCGTCATCCTCGGCACCGTCA
CCCTGGATGCTGTAGGCATAGGCTTGGTTATGCCGGTACTGCCGGGCCTCTTGCGGGATATCGTCCATTC
CGACAGCATCGCCAGTCACTATGGCGTGCTGCTAGCGCTATATGCGTTGATGCAATTTCTATGCGCACCC
GTTCTCGGAGCACTGTCCGACCGCTTTGGCCGCCGCCCAGTCCTGCTCGCTTCGCTACTTGGAGCCACTA
TCGACTACGCGATCATGGCGACCACACCCGTCCTGTGGATCCTCTACGCCGGACGCATCGTGGCCGGCAT
CACCGGCGCCACAGGTGCGGTTGCTGGCGCCTATATCGCCGACATCACCGATGGGGAAGATCGGGCTCGC
CACTTCGGGCTCATGAGCGCTTGTTTCGGCGTGGGTATGGTGGCAGGCCCCGTGGCCGGGGGACTGTTGG
GCGCCATCTCCTTGCATGCACCATTCCTTGCGGCGGCGGTGCTCAACGGCCTCAACCTACTACTGGGCTG
CTTCCTAATGCAGGAGTCGCATAAGGGAGAGCGTCGACCGATGCCCTTGAGAGCCTTCAACCCAGTCAGC
TCCTTCCGGTGGGCGCGGGGCATGACTATCGTCGCCGCACTTATGACTGTCTTCTTTATCATGCAACTCG
TAGGACAGGTGCCGGCAGCGCTCTGGGTCATTTTCGGCGAGGACCGCTTTCGCTGGAGCGCGACGATGAT
CGGCCTGTCGCTTGCGGTATTCGGAATCTTGCACGCCCTCGCTCAAGCCTTCGTCACTGGTCCCGCCACC
AAACGTTTCGGCGAGAAGCAGGCCATTATCGCCGGCATGGCGGCCGACGCGCTGGGCTACGTCTTGCTGG
CGTTCGCGACGCGAGGCTGGATGGCCTTCCCCATTATGATTCTTCTCGCTTCCGGCGGCATCGGGATGCC
CGCGTTGCAGGCCATGCTGTCCAGGCAGGTAGATGACGACCATCAGGGACAGCTTCAAGGATCGCTCGCG
GCTCTTACCAGCCTAACTTCGATCATTGGACCGCTGATCGTCACGGCGATTTATGCCGCCTCGGCGAGCA
CATGGAACGGGTTGGCATGGATTGTAGGCGCCGCCCTATACCTTGTCTGCCTCCCCGCGTTGCGTCGCGG
TGCATGGAGCCGGGCCACCTCGACCTGAATGGAAGCCGGCGGCACCTCGCTAACGGATTCACCACTCCAA
GAATTGGAGCCAATCAATTCTTGCGGAGAACTGTGAATGCGCAAACCAACCCTTGGCAGAACATATCCAT
CGCGTCCGCCATCTCCAGCAGCCGCACGCGGCGCATCTCGGGCAGCGTTGGGTCCTGGCCACGGGTGCGC
ATGATCGTGCTCCTGTCGTTGAGGACCCGGCTAGGCTGGCGGGGTTGCCTTACTGGTTAGCAGAATGAAT
CACCGATACGCGAGCGAACGTGAAGCGACTGCTGCTGCAAAACGTCTGCGACCTGAGCAACAACATGAAT
GGTCTTCGGTTTCCGTGTTTCGTAAAGTCTGGAAACGCGGAAGTCAGCGCCCTGCACCATTATGTTCCGG
ATCTGCATCGCAGGATGCTGCTGGCTACCCTGTGGAACACCTACATCTGTATTAACGAAGCGCTGGCATT
GACCCTGAGTGATTTTTCTCTGGTCCCGCCGCATCCATACCGCCAGTTGTTTACCCTCACAACGTTCCAG
TAACCGGGCATGTTCATCATCAGTAACCCGTATCGTGAGCATCCTCTCTCGTTTCATCGGTATCATTACC
CCCATGAACAGAAATCCCCCTTACACGGAGGCATCAGTGACCAAACAGGAAAAAACCGCCCTTAACATGG
CCCGCTTTATCAGAAGCCAGACATTAACGCTTCTGGAGAAACTCAACGAGCTGGACGCGGATGAACAGGC
AGACATCTGTGAATCCATGAGCCCGAAGTGGCGAGCCCGATCTTCCCCATCGGTGATGTCGGCGATATAG
GCGCCAGCAACCGCACCTGTGGCGCCGGTGATGCCGGCCACGATGCGTCCGGCGTAGAGGATCGATCCAA
CCCCTCCGCTGCTATAGTGCAGTCGGCTTCTGACGTTCAGTGCAGCCGTCTTCTGAAAACGACATGTCGC
ACAAGTCCTAAGTTACGCGACAGGCTGCCGCCCTGCCCTTTTCCTGGCGTTTTCTTGTCGCGTGTTTTAG
TCGCATAAAGTAGAATACTTGCGACTAGAACCGGAGACATTACGCCATGAACAAGAGCGCCGCCGCTGGC
CTGCTGGGCTATGCCCGCGTCAGCACCGACGACCAGGACTTGACCAACCAACGGGCCGAACTGCACGCGG
CCGGCTGCACCAAGCTGTTTTCCGAGAAGATCACCGGCACCAGGCGCGACCGCCCGGAGCTGGCCAGGAT
GCTTGACCACCTACGCCCTGGCGACGTTGTGACAGTGACCAGGCTAGACCGCCTGGCCCGCAGCACCCGC
GACCTACTGGACATTGCCGAGCGCATCCAGGAGGCCGGCGCGGGCCTGCGTAGCCTGGCAGAGCCGTGGG
CCGACACCACCACGCCGGCCGGCCGCATGGTGTTGACCGTGTTCGCCGGCATTGCCGAGTTCGAGCGTTC
CCTAATCATCGACCGCACCCGGAGCGGGCGCGAGGCCGCCAAGGCCCGAGGCGTGAAGTTTGGCCCCCGC
CCTACCCTCACCCCGGCACAGATCGCGCACGCCCGCGAGCTGATCGACCAGGAAGGCCGCACCGTGAAAG
AGGCGGCTGCACTGCTTGGCGTGCATCGCTCGACCCTGTACCGCGCACTTGAGCGCAGCGAGGAAGTGAC
GCCCACCGAGGCCAGGCGGCGCGGTGCCTTCCGTGAGGACGCATTGACCGAGGCCGACGCCCTGGCGGCC
GCCGAGAATGAACGCCAAGAGGAACAAGCATGAAACCGCACCAGGACGGCCAGGACGAACCGTTTTTCAT
TACCGAAGAGATCGAGGCGGAGATGATCGCGGCCGGGTACGTGTTCGAGCCGCCCGCGCACGTCTCAACC
GTGCGGCTGCATGAAATCCTGGCCGGTTTGTCTGATGCCAAGCTGGCGGCCTGGCCGGCCAGCTTGGCCG
CTGAAGAAACCGAGCGCCGCCGTCTAAAAAGGTGATGTGTATTTGAGTAAAACAGCTTGCGTCATGCGGT
CGCTGCGTATATGATGCGATGAGTAAATAAACAAATACGCAAGGGGAACGCATGAAGGTTATCGCTGTAC
TTAACCAGAAAGGCGGGTCAGGCAAGACGACCATCGCAACCCATCTAGCCCGCGCCCTGCAACTCGCCGG
GGCCGATGTTCTGTTAGTCGATTCCGATCCCCAGGGCAGTGCCCGCGATTGGGCGGCCGTGCGGGAAGAT
CAACCGCTAACCGTTGTCGGCATCGACCGCCCGACGATTGACCGCGACGTGAAGGCCATCGGCCGGCGCG
ACTTCGTAGTGATCGACGGAGCGCCCCAGGCGGCGGACTTGGCTGTGTCCGCGATCAAGGCAGCCGACTT
CGTGCTGATTCCGGTGCAGCCAAGCCCTTACGACATATGGGCCACCGCCGACCTGGTGGAGCTGGTTAAG
CAGCGCATTGAGGTCACGGATGGAAGGCTACAAGCGGCCTTTGTCGTGTCGCGGGCGATCAAAGGCACGC
GCATCGGCGGTGAGGTTGCCGAGGCGCTGGCCGGGTACGAGCTGCCCATTCTTGAGTCCCGTATCACGCA
GCGCGTGAGCTACCCAGGCACTGCCGCCGCCGGCACAACCGTTCTTGAATCAGAACCCGAGGGCGACGCT
GCCCGCGAGGTCCAGGCGCTGGCCGCTGAAATTAAATCAAAACTCATTTGAGTTAATGAGGTAAAGAGAA
AATGAGCAAAAGCACAAACACGCTAAGTGCCGGCCGTCCGAGCGCACGCAGCAGCAAGGCTGCAACGTTG
GCCAGCCTGGCAGACACGCCAGCCATGAAGCGGGTCAACTTTCAGTTGCCGGCGGAGGATCACACCAAGC
TGAAGATGTACGCGGTACGCCAAGGCAAGACCATTACCGAGCTGCTATCTGAATACATCGCGCAGCTACC
AGAGTAAATGAGCAAATGAATAAATGAGTAGATGAATTTTAGCGGCTAAAGGAGGCGGCATGGAAAATCA
AGAACAACCAGGCACCGACGCCGTGGAATGCCCCATGTGTGGAGGAACGGGCGGTTGGCCAGGCGTAAGC
GGCTGGGTTGTCTGCCGGCCCTGCAATGGCACTGGAACCCCCAAGCCCGAGGAATCGGCGTGAGCGGTCG
CAAACCATCCGGCCCGGTACAAATCGGCGCGGCGCTGGGTGATGACCTGGTGGAGAAGTTGAAGGCCGCG
CAGGCCGCCCAGCGGCAACGCATCGAGGCAGAAGCACGCCCCGGTGAATCGTGGCAAGCGGCCGCTGATC
GAATCCGCAAAGAATCCCGGCAACCGCCGGCAGCCGGTGCGCCGTCGATTAGGAAGCCGCCCAAGGGCGA
CGAGCAACCAGATTTTTTCGTTCCGATGCTCTATGACGTGGGCACCCGCGATAGTCGCAGCATCATGGAC
GTGGCCGTTTTCCGTCTGTCGAAGCGTGACCGACGAGCTGGCGAGGTGATCCGCTACGAGCTTCCAGACG
GGCACGTAGAGGTTTCCGCAGGGCCGGCCGGCATGGCCAGTGTGTGGGATTACGACCTGGTACTGATGGC
GGTTTCCCATCTAACCGAATCCATGAACCGATACCGGGAAGGGAAGGGAGACAAGCCCGGCCGCGTGTTC
CGTCCACACGTTGCGGACGTACTCAAGTTCTGCCGGCGAGCCGATGGCGGAAAGCAGAAAGACGACCTGG
TAGAAACCTGCATTCGGTTAAACACCACGCACGTTGCCATGCAGCGTACGAAGAAGGCCAAGAACGGCCG
CCTGGTGACGGTATCCGAGGGTGAAGCCTTGATTAGCCGCTACAAGATCGTAAAGAGCGAAACCGGGCGG
CCGGAGTACATCGAGATCGAGCTAGCTGATTGGATGTACCGCGAGATCACAGAAGGCAAGAACCCGGACG
TGCTGACGGTTCACCCCGATTACTTTTTGATCGATCCCGGCATCGGCCGTTTTCTCTACCGCCTGGCACG
CCGCGCCGCAGGCAAGGCAGAAGCCAGATGGTTGTTCAAGACGATCTACGAACGCAGTGGCAGCGCCGGA
GAGTTCAAGAAGTTCTGTTTCACCGTGCGCAAGCTGATCGGGTCAAATGACCTGCCGGAGTACGATTTGA
AGGAGGAGGCGGGGCAGGCTGGCCCGATCCTAGTCATGCGCTACCGCAACCTGATCGAGGGCGAAGCATC
CGCCGGTTCCTAATGTACGGAGCAGATGCTAGGGCAAATTGCCCTAGCAGGGGAAAAAGGTCGAAAAGGT
CTCTTTCCTGTGGATAGCACGTACATTGGGAACCCAAAGCCGTACATTGGGAACCGGAACCCGTACATTG
GGAACCCAAAGCCGTACATTGGGAACCGGTCACACATGTAAGTGACTGATATAAAAGAGAAAAAAGGCGA
TTTTTCCGCCTAAAACTCTTTAAAACTTATTAAAACTCTTAAAACCCGCCTGGCCTGTGCATAACTGTCT
GGCCAGCGCACAGCCGAAGAGCTGCAAAAAGCGCCTACCCTTCGGTCGCTGCGCTCCCTACGCCCCGCCG
CTTCGCGTCGGCCTATCGCGGCCGCTGGCCGCTCAAAAATGGCTGGCCTACGGCCAGGCAATCTACCAGG
GCGCGGACAAGCCGCGCCGTCGCCACTCGACCGCCGGCGCCCACATCAAGGCACCGCGGCTGCTGAAAGA
CCGTCAAAAGCGGTTTAGCAGTGAAAAGCAGGGCTGCCCAATCACCTGCGCTCGACTGGAACGCCGGTGG
TGGCTGAAAGGCCGCAAAAGTTGAACGCCAAGGAAAAGGGCAGGGCGACAGCCCAGGGCATCACCTACGG
CCACCAGGCGTGACAGGAGCGCCGAACACGCCCAAAGCCGGGGGATTGCCGCACCGACCCCTGAAACCGC
CGCTACGGGCTTCTTACGCGGTTTTAGCCGTGGCTGATTTCCTGAACCGTCGCCAGCACGCCGGCGGCCG
GGCAAAATAATAACTTGCATAATAAGAATAAGAAGATTATTATTATTCTTATCTTATTTATCCAGCCGGG
AGGCACCGCCATGACGCAAACCAATATCCCCGCCGACGTGCGCGAACGCATCATTGCCGCTGCCGCCGAG
CTGTACGAACAGGCCGGCCGCGAGAACTTGCCGACCGTTGACGCCGTGCGCCGCGCAGCGCGGGCTGACA
TGAACACAACCAGCGCCGTGATGCGGGAATGGCGGCGAGCGCAGACCGCCCAGGCGGCCCCGGTGGCCGT
CACCGTGCCGGAGGTCGTCACCCAAGCGAACACCGCCGCCCTGGCCGCCTTATGGCAGCAGGCCCAGGAA
CTGGCGAACGAGTCATTGCGGGCCGCGCAAGCGGCATGGGAAACCGAGCGTGTCGAGCTGGACACCATGC
GCCAAGAGCTGGCCGACGCCTACGAAACCCAGGCAACCGAGCTTGACCAGGTGCGGGCCGCCGCCGAAGC
GGCCGACCAGGCGCACCAGGTACAAAGTCAGCAGGTCGCCGGCGAGCTGGCCAGCGTGCGGACAGAATTG
GCCCAGGCTGTCACCAGGGCCGAACGTGCGGAAGCGAAGGCCGACGAGATCGAGCACCGTGCCCGCGAGC
TGCGGGCCGAGCTGGACAGGGCACACCAGGACGCCGACCAGGCGCGGGCTGCCGTGACCGATGCGCAGCA
GGCTACCCAGGCAGTGACCGCGCAACTCGACCAGGTACGCGCCGAACTGGCGACGGTCAAAGCCAAGGCA
GAGGCCGCCGACGAGAAGCACCAGGAGCAGCGAAAGGCGGTCGCGGTCGAGGCGCACAAGATGGCCGAAC
GGCTGACCGCGACCCAGGCCGAACGCGACCAGGCCAGAGAGGAAGCCGGCAGCGCCCGCGAGCGAGCCGC
CGAGCTGGCCGGCCAGCTCACCGCACACCAGGAACAGGCGGCCGCGTTGCTGGCACGCCTGGCACCGGCC
GAAACCAAAACACCCAGGGCGAAGAAGTAGGGCGGTGGATTGGTCTGGCGGTAGTGATTGAAGTGTCAAC
AAAGAGCCGCTCCGCCCCTCAAGTGTCAGTAGGCCGCCGCTATGGCGAGGGGCTGATAGCGACCGGCGTT
TTTAGGTGTTCATTGACACTTGAGGGGCGGGGTGTACCGCCTCTTTCCTTGGCGTCCAACCTTGTTTTTT
TGGGCGGTCATGTGGCCGTGGAAAGCATGGGGAAAGTGGTGTTTCCTCGTTGTGGAAACAGCAAGGAAAT
CGTTGCTTTCTTGTGCAAAGCAGAGTTTTGGAAAATTCGATTAAACCGCGATTTTGGCACGGTTTAATGC
CGATTTAAGCCCGTTTTTCCCGCTGTAGAGCCCCTATTAGGCCGATTACAGGCCGCTTTAACCCGATTGC
ATGGCAATCGGTATGCGATAGCGCATGAATTGCACAAGAATCCAACTGCTGTACTATGAGTATTCGAGGC
TGAATAGCGGGCAGGATGTGTGAAGTAGGCCCACCCGTAAACGGGTTGTCCTTCTTCACTTCCCCTTATT
CGCACCTGCGGTGCTCAACGGGAATCCTGCCCTGCGGGGCCAGCCGGCAGCGCCGGCCAAAGAGACGATA
GGAGGGCTTGCCGATGGCGGCAGAGAACGACAAACCAACGCGCAAGGGCAGCCCGCCGATCAAGGTGTAT
TGCCTGCCCGAAGAGCGGGCCGAGATCGAGGCGCTGGCGAAGGCCAGCGGCCACAGCGCATCGACTTATT
TGCGCTTGGTTGGGCAGGGCTACCAGGTCACCGGCGTGACCGATTACGAGAACGTGCGCGAGCTGGTGCG
CGTGAACGGCGACCTTGGCCGGCTGGGTGGTCTGCTGAAACTTTGGCTGACCGATGACGCCAAAACTGCC
GAAATAGGCGCGGCCACCATCCGGGCGCTGTTGGGCCGCATCGAGGCCAACCAGGACGAAATGAGCCGCC
TTATGGAAGCTGTGGTGCGGCCGAGGGCCGCGCCATGATTGCCAAGCACGTCGCCATGCGGTCGCTTGGC
AAGAGCGATTTTGCCGACCTGGCGAAGTACATCACCGATGCGCAGAGCAAAGACCATCGGCTGGGCTTGG
TGGCCGTGACCAACTGCGAGGCGTTTTCAGTGCGGGACGCCATCACCGAAGTTCTGGCCACCCAGCACAC
CAACACCCGCGCCCAGGGTGATAAGACCTATCACCTGATCGTGAGCTTTCGCGCCGGCGAAAACCCCGAC
GCCGACACGCTCAAGGCAATAGAGGCGCGTATCTGCGAGGGGCTGGGCTTCGGCGAACACCAGCGCATCA
GCGCCGTGCATCACGACACCGACAACCTGCATATCCATATCGCCATCAACAAGATTCACCCGACCCGGCA
CACGATGCACGAGCCGTATTACCCGCACCTGGCACTTGGCGAGCTATGCACGAAGCTGGAACAGGAATAC
GGCCTGGAACGCGACAACCACGAACCGCGCCAACGGGGTGCGGCGTCCAGGGCGGCGGACATGGAGCGTC
ATGCCGGCGTTGAAAGCCTGGTGGGCTGGATCAAGCGCGAGTGCTTGGCCGAGATCAAGGGCGCGCAGAC
CTGGCAGGAGCTGCACCAGGTCATGCGTGATAACGGGCTGGAAATCACGCCTCGCGGTAACGGCCTGGTG
ATCCGGGCCGAGGACGGTACGACCGTCAAGCCAAGCACGCTTGGGCGGGATCTATCCAAGCCAGCTTTGG
AAAAACGGCTGGGCACTTTTGAGCCGTCGCCCGAGCGGCAGGCAGAGCCGAAACGGCGATACAAGAAAGA
CCCGATCCGCTTGCGCGTGAACACGGTCGAGTTGTACGCCAGGTATAAGGCTGACCAGCAGAACCTGACG
GCCAGCCGGGCGAAGGCCCTGGACGTGGCCAGGCAGCGCAAGGACAGGAAAGTTGCAGCGGCCAAGGCAT
CGGGGAGCATGCGCCGCGCTGCGATCAAACATATGACGCAAGGCCGGCTGACCAAGAAGCTGTTGTATTC
GCAGGCCAGCAAGGCGCTGCGCGATGAAATTCAGACGATCAACAAGCAGTACCTGGCAGAGCGTCAGGGC
TGCTATGAGCAGCACAGCCGGCGCACATGGGCCGACTGGCTCAAGCAGGAAGCCACCCAGGGAAGCGGCG
AGGCGCTGGCCGCGTTGCGAGCCAGAGAGGCCGCCCAGGGCCTCAAGGGCAACACCGTCCAGGGCGATGG
CCAGGCCAAGCCCGGACATGCGCCCGTGGTGGACAACATCACGAAGAAGGGCACGATCATTTTCCGGGCC
GGCAAGACTGCCGTACGTGACGATGGCGAGCGCCTGCAAGTGTCCCGAGAAGCCAGCCGCGAGGGCCTGC
AAGAAGCCTTGCGCCTTGCGATGGAGCGATATGGCAACCGCATCACGGTCAACGGCACGACCGAGTTCAA
GGCGCAGATCATCCGCGCCGCCGTCGATTCACAACTACCCATCACGTTTTCCGACCCGGTCCTGGAAGTC
CGCAGGCAGGCGCTGATAGGCGGTAGTGATACGCCTGCCAAGCCGACGATCAAGAAGCCAGGCGTTGGCC
CGGTAGGGCACGTTCCGCCGGCAGCGCGTCAGGGCCGATTGCGCACGTTGTCGCAGATCGAGGCGCTGCA
CATCGAGGGCGCGAGCATCCCAACGCCGAAGCCTGCACCGATTCCGGCAATCAATGACCAGGAACGGCGA
AAAGCGAAGCTGCAAGCCGAGTTGAACGCCAAGAAAGAGAAGGCGAAACAGCGGAAAGGACGGGGGCGGT
AGTTTTAACCTTTTTGAGTAAAAACAGCTTGCATCATTTGAGTTTGGTAGATATGATGCAATGAGTATGC
AATCATTTATGTAAAGCAGTAATCGTGCAGGGTTGCACGACACACACCGATCTCAACAAAAAATTGCAAG
GGCGCGACGGTGTCGATCGACCAAAGCGGCCATCGTGCCTCCCCACTCCTGCAGTTCGGGGGCATGGATG
CGCGGATAGCCGCTGCTGGTTTCCTGGATGCCGACGGATTTGCACTGCCGGTAGAACTCCGCGAGGTCGT
CCAGCCTCCGGTCTTGACAAAAAGAACCGGGCGCCCCTGCGCTGACAGCCGGAACACGGCGGCATCAGAG
CAGCCGATTGTCTGTTGTGCCCAGTCATAGCCGAATAGCCTCTCCACCCAAGCGGCCGGAGAACCTGCGT
GCAATCCATCTTGTTCAATCATGCGAAACGATCCTCATCCTGTCTCTTGATCAGATCTTGATCCCCTGCG
CCATCAGATCCTTGGCGGCAAGAAAGCCATCCAGTTTACTTTGCAGGGCTTCCCAACCTTACCAGAGGGC
GCCCCAGCTGGCAATTCCGGTTCGCTTGCTGTCCATAAAACCGCCCAGTCTAGCTATCGCCATGTAAGCC
CACTGCAAGCTACCTGCTTTCTCTTTGCGCTTGCGTTTTCCCTTGTCCAGATAGCCCAGTAGCTGACATT
CATCCGGGGTCAGCACCGTTTCTGCGGACTGGCTTTCTACGTGTTCCGCTTCCTTTAGCAGCCCTTGCGC
CCTGAGTGCTTGCGGCAGCGTGAAGCTGCTTATCGATGATAAGCTGTCAAACATGAGAATTACAACTTAT
ATCGTATGGGGCTGACTTCAGGTGCTACATTTGAAGAGATAAATTGCACTGAAATCTAGAAATATTTTAT
CTGATTAATAAGATGATCTTC
Features (pLannotate 1.2.2; 35 found; start..end, strand, type, name):
      1..546     +  rep_origin     p15A ori: Plasmids containing the medium-copy-number p15A origin of replication can be propagated in E. coli cells that contain a second plasmid with the ColE1 origin.
    634..689     +  rep_origin     RSF ori (fragment): Plasmids containing the RSF 1030 origin of replication can be propagated in E. coli cells that contain additional plasmids with compatible origins.
    808..951     -  mobile_element IS1 (fragment): prokaryotic transposable element IS1
   1072..1174    +  promoter       cat promoter: promoter of the E. coli cat gene encoding chloramphenicol acetyltransferase
   1175..1386    +  CDS            CmR (fragment): chloramphenicol acetyltransferase; cat; confers resistance to chloramphenicol
   1385..1474    +  CDS            lacI (fragment): lac repressor; lacI; The lac repressor binds to the lac operator to inhibit transcription in E. coli. This inhibition can be relieved by adding lactose or isopropyl-β-D-thiogalactopyranoside (IPTG).
   1487..1508    +  protein_bind   CAP binding site: CAP binding activates transcription in the presence of cAMP. E. coli catabolite activator protein
   1523..1553    +  promoter       lac promoter: promoter for the E. coli lac operon
   1557..1579    +  protein_bind   lac operator (fragment): The lac repressor binds to the lac operator to inhibit transcription in E. coli. This inhibition can be relieved by adding lactose or isopropyl-β-D-thiogalactopyranoside (IPTG). lac repressor encoded by lacI
   1650..1670    +  misc_feature   MCS (fragment): pBluescript multiple cloning site
   1675..1799    +  protein_bind   attR1: mutant version of attR; recombination site for the Gateway® LR reaction LR Clonase™
   1824..1854    +  promoter       lac UV5 promoter: E. coli lac promoter with an "up" mutation
   1878..1907    +  promoter       cat promoter (fragment): promoter of the E. coli cat gene encoding chloramphenicol acetyltransferase
   1908..2567    +  CDS            CmR: chloramphenicol acetyltransferase; cat; confers resistance to chloramphenicol
   2746..2904    +  CDS            ccdA (fragment): CCDA_ECO57 - Also known as H, letA. Experimental evidence at protein level: Swiss-Prot protein existence level 1. Antitoxin component of a type II toxin-antitoxin (TA) system which inhibits the post-segregational killing (PSK) of plasmid-free cells, also referred to as a plasmid addiction system. Binds to and blocks the activity of CcdB; will also remove bound CcdB protein from the CcdB-GyrA complex by forming a CcdA-CcdB complex, a process termed rejuvenation. Functions as a transcriptional corepressor for the ccdAB operon, repression also requires CcdB (By similarity). From Escherichia coli
   2909..3211    +  CDS            ccdB: CCDB_ECOLI - Also known as G, letB, letD. Experimental evidence at protein level: Swiss-Prot protein existence level 1. Toxic component of a type II toxin-antitoxin (TA) system, functioning in plasmid maintainence. Responsible for the post- segregational killing (PSK) of plasmid-free cells, also referred to as a plasmid addiction system. Half-life of over 2 hours. Cell killing by CcdB is accompanied by filamentation, defects in chromosome and plasmid segregation, defects in cell division, formation of anucleate cells, decreased DNA synthesis and plasmid loss. Interferes with the activity of DN
   3255..3379    -  protein_bind   attR2: mutant version of attR; recombination site for the Gateway® LR reaction LR Clonase™
   3392..3479    -  promoter       AmpR promoter (fragment): bla
   3592..3620    +  promoter       tet promoter: E. coli promoter for tetracycline efflux protein gene
   3668..4858    +  CDS            TcR: tetracycline efflux protein; tet; confers resistance to tetracycline
   5100..5480    -  CDS            YPB1_ECOLX: Protein predicted: Swiss-Prot protein existence level 4. From Escherichia coli.
   5497..5615    +  CDS            rop (fragment): Rop protein, which maintains plasmids at low copy number; rop
   5616..5733    -  CDS            TcR (fragment): tetracycline efflux protein; tet; confers resistance to tetracycline
   5951..6352    +  CDS            Y4CG_SINFN (fragment): Protein inferred from homology: Swiss-Prot protein existence level 3. From Sinorhizobium fredii (strain NBRC 101917 / NGR234).
   6912..7541    +  CDS            pVS1 StaA: stability protein from the Pseudomonas plasmid pVS1 (Heeb et al., 2000)
   7970..9043    +  CDS            pVS1 RepA: replication protein from the Pseudomonas plasmid pVS1 (Heeb et al., 2000)
   9109..9303    +  rep_origin     pVS1 oriV: origin of replication for the Pseudomonas plasmid pVS1 (Heeb et al., 2000)
  10932..10949   +  rep_origin     oriV (fragment): incP origin of replication
  11278..11380   +  ncRNA          traJ-II: Accession: RF01760 - traJ-II RNA
  11424..11795   +  CDS            traJ: TRAJ6_ECOLX - Experimental evidence at protein level: Swiss-Prot protein existence level 1. Transfer of plasmid RP4 during bacterial conjugation requires the plasmid-encoded TraJ protein, which binds to a 19-base pair invert sequence repetition within the transfer origin. TraJ protein is bound to only one side of the DNA helix. This nucleoprotein structure is the initial complex in the pathway to assemble a functional relaxosome. From Escherichia coli.
  11795..13480   +  CDS            traI (fragment): TRAI6_ECOLX - Experimental evidence at protein level: Swiss-Prot protein existence level 1. The initiation process of transfer DNA synthesis requires the interaction of at least three plasmid-specific components (TraH, I, and J) at the transfer origin resulting in the assembly of a specialised nucleoprotein complex - the relaxosome. Site- and strand-specific cleavage at the transfer origin is dependent on TraI and TraJ. From Escherichia coli.
  13736..13867   -  CDS            ble (fragment): BLE_KLEPN - Experimental evidence at protein level: Swiss-Prot protein existence level 1. Binding protein with a strong affinity to the bleomycin family of antibiotics. Binds to CL990; an antimitotic-antibiotic compound. From Klebsiella pneumoniae.
  13869..14022   -  CDS            NeoR/KanR (fragment): aminoglycoside phosphotransferase confers resistance to neomycin, kanamycin, and G418 (Geneticin®)
  14054..14377   -  CDS            tnpA (fragment): TN5P_ECOLX - Also known as tnp. Experimental evidence at protein level: Swiss-Prot protein existence level 1. Mediates transposition of transposon Tn5 by a 'cut and paste' mechanism. First, the monomeric transposase binds the 19 bp inverted DNA repeats flanking the transposon. Then, dimerization of the DNA- bound transposase creates a synaptic DNA complex. After nicking of the first DNA strand, excision of the transposon proceeds through a series of intermediates. The transposase then mediates the insertion of the transposon at a new site by strand transfer. The activity of the wild- type tran
  14378..14400   -  promoter       tet promoter (fragment): E. coli promoter for tetracycline efflux protein gene
