[The description below was written by a language model from this plasmid's Addgene catalogue record and pLannotate feature annotations shown in this document.]
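Description:
pKEB31 is a Gateway destination vector built on the pDD62 backbone and deposited as part of a toolkit for assembling custom TALENs and other TAL effector-based constructs. The sequenced plasmid is about 14.5 kb. Its defining element is a Gateway cassette of roughly 1.4 kb: attR1 and attR2 sites flanking a full chloramphenicol acetyltransferase gene and the ccdB toxin gene. In an LR recombination with an entry clone, this cassette is replaced by the gene of interest. Loss of ccdB provides counter-selection in ordinary E. coli, so the empty vector must be maintained in a ccdB-tolerant strain under chloramphenicol selection. A lac promoter with its CAP binding site and operator lies just upstream of attR1 in the same orientation, so it is positioned to drive transcription of a recombined insert in bacteria, although the record does not state this explicitly.

The backbone appears designed for use in more than one bacterial host. It carries a p15A origin for medium-copy replication in E. coli, together with the pVS1 oriV, RepA replication protein and StaA stability protein from a Pseudomonas plasmid, which support maintenance in other Gram-negative bacteria. RP4-type transfer functions (traJ and a partial traI) suggest the plasmid can be mobilised by conjugation. An intact tetracycline resistance gene sits outside the attR sites and should remain as a marker after recombination, although the catalogue lists only chloramphenicol. The remaining annotations, including partial CmR, KanR, ble, Tn5 transposase, IS1 and rop sequences, are fragments that look like remnants of earlier cloning steps. The record does not specify the intended recipient organism or downstream application. The architecture fits delivery of Gateway-cloned TAL effector genes into Gram-negative bacteria.
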