Addgene plasmid #31224: pKEB31
Depositing lab: Adam Bogdanove & Daniel Voytas. Depositing organization: University of Minnesota. Publication: Efficient design and assembly of custom TALEN and other TAL effector-based constructs for DNA targeting. Cermak T, Doyle EL, Christian M, Wang L, Zhang Y, Schmidt C, Baller JA, Somia NV, Bogdanove AJ, Voytas DF. Nucleic Acids Res. 2011 Jul;39(12):e82. doi: 10.1093/nar/gkr218 PubMed 21493687.
Backbone
  Vector backbone: pDD62
  Backbone size w/o insert (bp): 12617
Growth in bacteria
  Bacterial resistance: Chloramphenicol, 25 μg/mL
  Growth temperature: 37°C
  Growth strain: Unknown
  Growth instructions: ccdB survival
  Copy number: Unknown
Gene/Insert
  Gene/Insert name: ccdB and Cm resistance gene
  Insert size (bp): 1447
  Cloning method: Gateway Cloning
  Sequencing primers: 5′ CAT-R (for 1st attR); 3′ Tet-R (for 2nd attR)
Terms and licenses: Academic/Nonprofit Terms; Industry Terms: Not Available to Industry
How to cite: pKEB31 was a gift from Adam Bogdanove & Daniel Voytas (Addgene plasmid # 31224 ; http://n2t.net/addgene:31224 ; RRID:Addgene_31224)
