>Addgene plasmid #31224 | pKEB31 | addgene partial sequence | sequence record 35611 | 31224 with p15A-R (TTTGAGCGTCAGATTTCGTG)
CTCCGCCCCGTTCGTAAGCCATTTCCGCTCGCCGCAGTCGAACGACCGAGCGTAGCGAGTCAGTGAGCGA
GGAAGCGGAATATATCCTGTATCACATATTCTGCTGACGCACCGGTGCAGCCTTTTTTCTCCTGCCACAT
GAAGCACTTCACTGACACCCTCATCAGTGCCAACATAGTAAGCCAGTATACACTCCGCTAGCGCTGATGT
CCGGCGGTGCTTTTGCCGTTACGCACCACCCCGTCAGTAGCTGAACAGGAGGGACAGCTGATAGAAACAG
AAGCCACTGGAGCACCTCAAAAACACCATCATACACTAAATCAGTAAGTTGGCAGCATCACCCGACGCAC
TTTGCGCCGAATAAATACCTGTGACGGAAGATCACTTCGCAGAATAAATAAATCCTGGTGTCCCTGTTGA
TACCGGGAAGCCCTGGGCCAACTTTTGGCGAAAATGAGACGTTGATCGGCACGTAAGAGGTTCCAACTTT
CACCATAATGAAATAAGATCACTACCGGGCGTATTTTTTGAGTTATCGAGATTTTCAGGAGCTAAGGAAG
CTAAAATGGAGAAAAAAATCAC
