>Addgene plasmid #31224 | pKEB31 | addgene partial sequence | sequence record 35612 | 31224 with M13rev
TGATATAAATATCAATATATTAAATTAGATTTTGCATAAAAAACAGACTACATAATACTGTAAAACACAA
CATATCCAGTCACTATGGCGGCCGCATTAGGCACCCCAGGCTTTACACTTTATGCTTCCGGCTCGTATAA
TGTGTGGATTTTGAGTTAGGATCCGTCGAGATTTTCAGGAGCTAAGGAAGCTAAAATGGAGAAAAAAATC
ACTGGATATACCACCGTTGATATATCCCAATGGCATCGTAAAGAACATTTTGAGGCATTTCAGTCAGTTG
CTCAATGTACCTATAACCAGACCGTTCAGCTGGATATTACGGCCTTTTTAAAGACCGTAAAGAAAAATAA
GCACAAGTTTTATCCGGCCTTTATTCACATTCTTGCCCGCCTGATGAATGCTCATCCGGAATTCCGTATG
GCAATGAAAGACGGTGAGCTGGTGATATGGGATAGTGTTCACCCTTGTTACACCGTTTTCCATGA
