>Addgene plasmid #31224 | pKEB31 | addgene partial sequence | sequence record 36497 | M13_pUC-rev
TTTGTACAAAAAAGCTGAACGAGAAACGTAAAATGATATAAATATCAATATATTAAATTAGATTTTGCAT
AAAAAACAGACTACATAATACTGTAAAACACAACATATCCAGTCACTATGGCGGCCGCATTAGGCACCCC
AGGCTTTACACTTTATGCTTCCGGCTCGTATAATGTGTGGATTTTGAGTTAGGATCCGTCGAGATTTTCA
GGAGCTAAGGAAGCTAAAATGGAGAAAAAAATCACTGGATATACCACCGTTGATATATCCCAATGGCATC
GTAAAGAACATTTTGAGGCATTTCAGTCAGTTGCTCAATGTACCTATAACCAGACCGTTCAGCTGGATAT
TACGGCCTTTTTAAAGACCGTAAAGAAAAATAAGCACAAGTTTTATCCGGCCTTTATTCACATTCTTGCC
CGCCTGATGAATGCTCATCCGGAATTCCGTATGGCAATGAAAGACGGTGAGCTGGTGATATGGGATAGTG
TTCACCCTTGTTACACCGTTTTCCATGAGCAAACTGAAACGTTTTCATCGCTCTGGAGTGAATACCACGA
CGATTTCCGGCAGTTTCTACACATATAATTCGCAAGATGTGGCGTGTTACGGTGAAAACCTGG
